Addgene plasmid #149120: pGBW-m4046374
Purpose: Yeast Expression plasmid for SARS-CoV-2 3'-to-5' exonuclease
Depositing lab: Ginkgo Bioworks & Benjie Chen. Depositing organization: Ginkgo Bioworks.
Backbone
  Vector backbone: AmpR; 2u URA3
  Backbone size w/o insert (bp): 4078
  Vector type: Yeast Expression
  Selectable markers: URA3
Growth in bacteria
  Bacterial resistance: Ampicillin, 100 μg/mL
  Growth temperature: 37°C
  Growth strain: DH5alpha
  Copy number: High Copy
Gene/Insert
  Gene/Insert name: SARS-CoV-2 3'-to-5' exonuclease
  Species: S. cerevisiae (budding yeast); Severe acute respiratory syndrome coronavirus 2
  Insert size (bp): 1580
  Mutation: Saccharomyces cerevisiae recode 1
  Entrez Gene: ORF1ab (a.k.a. GU280_gp01)
  Promoter: pGAL1
  Tag / fusion protein: Cleavable thrombin;6xHIS (C terminal on backbone)
  Cloning method: Unknown
Resource information
  A portion of this plasmid was derived from a plasmid made by: GinkgoBioworks
Depositor comments: NCBI Reference Sequence: YP_009725309.1. Created by gene synthesis with Not1 site. NGS used for QC was performed by Ginkgo and may not fully cover the entire plasmid.
How to cite: pGBW-m4046374 was a gift from Ginkgo Bioworks & Benjie Chen (Addgene plasmid # 149120 ; http://n2t.net/addgene:149120 ; RRID:Addgene_149120)
