[The description below was written by a language model from this plasmid's Addgene catalogue record and pLannotate feature annotations shown in this document.]
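Description:
pGBW-m4046374 is an episomal yeast expression plasmid built to produce the SARS-CoV-2 3'-to-5' exonuclease, a mature product of the ORF1ab replicase polyprotein, in Saccharomyces cerevisiae. It is a shuttle vector. In E. coli it replicates from a high-copy ColE1/pUC-type origin and is selected with ampicillin through a β-lactamase gene that the annotation places downstream of a cat promoter. A short rop-like segment is also annotated next to AmpR, although the catalogue lists the plasmid as high copy. Short phage T3 and T7 early terminators and a tonB terminator flank the bacterial modules, presumably to insulate them from read-through transcription. In yeast, the 2μ origin supports multicopy episomal maintenance. The URA3 marker, with its own promoter, allows selection in ura3 hosts on medium lacking uracil and counterselection with 5-FOA.

The synthetic insert of about 1.6 kb is recoded for S. cerevisiae codon usage ("recode 1"). It lies between the galactose-inducible, Gal4-regulated GAL1 promoter and a CYC1 transcription terminator, so expression can be switched on by galactose. According to the record, the backbone supplies a C-terminal thrombin-cleavable 6xHis tag, which permits affinity purification and later tag removal, though the tag is not annotated separately in the feature table. The automated annotation identifies the coding region only as a fragment of the SARS-CoV-2 replicase polyprotein. Its descriptive text concerns the 2'-O-methyltransferase, which is generic polyprotein text rather than a description of this insert. The annotated sequence (6,387 nt) is somewhat longer than the sum of the listed backbone and insert sizes, and the depositor notes that sequencing QC may not cover the whole plasmid. The plasmid is suited to inducible production and purification of the viral exonuclease for biochemical or structural work.
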