Features (pLannotate 1.2.2; 13 found; start..end, strand, type, name):
     25..466     +  promoter       GAL1 promoter: S. cerevisiae GAL1; inducible promoter, regulated by Gal4
    457..2061    +  CDS            rep (fragment): R1AB_SARS2 - Experimental evidence at protein level: Swiss-Prot protein existence level 1. [2'-O-methyltransferase]: Methyltransferase that mediates mRNA cap 2'-O-ribose methylation to the 5'-cap structure of viral mRNAs. N7-methyl guanosine cap is a prerequisite for binding of nsp16. Therefore plays an essential role in viral mRNAs cap methylation which is essential to evade immune system. From Severe acute respiratory syndrome coronavirus 2 (2019-nCoV) (SARS-CoV-2).
   2126..2298    +  terminator     CYC1 terminator (fragment): S. cerevisiae CYC1; transcription terminator for CYC1
   2334..2510    +  promoter       URA3 promoter (fragment): S. cerevisiae URA3
   2511..3314    +  CDS            URA3: orotidine-5'-phosphate decarboxylase, required for uracil biosynthesis; S. cerevisiae URA3; yeast auxotrophic marker, counterselectable with 5-fluoroorotic acid (5-FOA)
   3397..4379    -  rep_origin     2μ ori: yeast 2μ plasmid origin of replication
   4457..4486    +  terminator     T3Te terminator: phage T3 early transcription terminator
   4508..5095    +  rep_origin     ori: high-copy-number ColE1/pMB1/pBR322/pUC origin of replication
   5107..5134    -  terminator     T7Te terminator: phage T7 early transcription terminator
   5158..5349    -  CDS            rop: Rop protein, which maintains plasmids at low copy number; rop
   5350..6210    -  CDS            AmpR: β-lactamase; bla; confers resistance to ampicillin, carbenicillin, and related antibiotics
   6211..6313    -  promoter       cat promoter: promoter of the E. coli cat gene encoding chloramphenicol acetyltransferase
   6314..6345    -  terminator     tonB terminator: bidirectional E. coli tonB-P14 transcription terminator
>Addgene plasmid #149120 | pGBW-m4046374 | depositor full sequence | sequence record 291573 | Full Sequence
GCGGCCGCTTGCTATATTGAAGTACGGATTAGAAGCCGCCGAGCGGGCGACAGCCCTCCGACGGAAGACT
CTCCTCCGTGCGTCCTCGTCTTCACCGGTCGCGTTCCTGAAACGCAGATGTGCCTCGCGCCGCACTGCTC
CGAACAATAAAGATTCTACAATACTAGCTTTTATGGTTATGAAGAGGAAAAATTGGCAGTAACCTGGCCC
CACAAACCTTCAAATTAACGAATCAAATTAACAACCATAGGATGATAATGCGATTAGTTTTTTAGCCTTA
TTTCTGGGGTAATTAATCAGCGAAGCGATGATTTTTGATCTATTAACAGATATATAAATGGAAAAGCTGC
ATAACCACTTTAACTAATACTTTCAACATTTTCAGTTTGTATTACTTCTTATTCAAATGTCATAAAAGTA
TCAACAAAAAATTGTTAATATACCTCTATACTTTAACGTCAAGGAGAAAAAACTATAATGGCCGAGAATG
TCACAGGCCTATTCAAGGATTGCTCGAAAGTGATCACCGGTTTACACCCTACGCAGGCTCCAACTCATTT
GTCCGTTGACACCAAGTTTAAGACTGAAGGATTGTGTGTTGACATACCAGGTATTCCCAAAGATATGACT
TACCGTAGGCTGATTTCTATGATGGGTTTCAAGATGAACTATCAAGTTAACGGTTACCCAAATATGTTTA
TCACCAGAGAAGAAGCTATTAGACACGTACGTGCATGGATCGGTTTCGATGTCGAAGGTTGTCATGCTAC
TAGAGAAGCGGTCGGTACAAACTTGCCATTACAACTTGGCTTTTCAACCGGTGTTAATTTGGTTGCTGTT
CCTACAGGGTATGTCGACACTCCAAACAACACGGATTTCTCTCGAGTGTCCGCCAAGCCACCACCTGGTG
ATCAATTCAAACACTTGATCCCGCTCATGTACAAGGGTTTGCCTTGGAACGTTGTCAGAATTAAAATAGT
ACAAATGTTATCTGATACTTTGAAGAATCTGAGTGACAGAGTTGTCTTCGTCCTTTGGGCTCACGGTTTT
GAGCTAACCAGCATGAAGTACTTTGTGAAGATTGGACCAGAACGGACTTGTTGCTTGTGTGACAGAAGAG
CCACTTGTTTCTCCACCGCTAGCGATACATATGCATGTTGGCATCATTCTATTGGTTTCGACTACGTTTA
CAACCCCTTTATGATCGACGTTCAACAGTGGGGTTTCACCGGTAATTTGCAATCGAACCACGACTTGTAT
TGTCAAGTTCACGGCAATGCTCACGTGGCTTCATGCGATGCTATTATGACAAGGTGTTTAGCCGTCCATG
AATGTTTCGTTAAAAGAGTAGACTGGACTATCGAATACCCAATTATCGGTGATGAACTCAAGATTAACGC
TGCCTGTAGAAAGGTCCAACATATGGTTGTAAAGGCAGCTCTATTAGCTGACAAATTTCCAGTTTTGCAC
GATATAGGGAATCCAAAGGCCATAAAGTGTGTTCCACAAGCTGACGTCGAATGGAAATTCTACGATGCGC
AACCCTGCTCTGATAAAGCTTATAAGATCGAGGAATTGTTTTACTCTTACGCTACCCACTCCGATAAGTT
CACTGACGGTGTGTGTCTTTTCTGGAACTGCAATGTTGATAGATATCCAGCAAACTCCATCGTTTGTAGA
TTCGACACGCGAGTCTTGAGCAACTTGAACTTACCAGGTTGTGATGGTGGTTCCTTGTACGTCAATAAAC
ATGCATTTCACACTCCCGCTTTCGACAAGTCTGCTTTTGTTAATTTAAAGCAATTGCCTTTTTTCTATTA
CTCTGATAGTCCATGCGAATCTCATGGTAAGCAAGTCGTTTCCGACATTGATTACGTACCACTGAAGTCA
GCCACCTGTATAACAAGATGTAACCTTGGAGGTGCTGTCTGCCGCCACCATGCTAACGAGTACAGACTAT
ACTTGGATGCCTATAACATGATGATTTCAGCCGGTTTCTCTTTATGGGTTTACAAGCAGTTTGACACTTA
CAACTTGTGGAACACCTTCACGCGTTTGCAACTCGTGCCGAGAGGTTCTCACCATCATCACCATCATTAA
ACAGGCCCCTTTTCCTTTGTCGATATCATGTAATTAGTTATGTCACGCTTACATTCACGCCCTCCTCCCA
CATCCGCTCTAACCGAAAAGGAAGGAGTTAGACAACCTGAAGTCTAGGTCCCTATTTATTTTTTTTAATA
GTTATGTTAGTATTAAGAACGTTATTTATATTTCAAATTTTTCTTTTTTTTCTGTACAAAGCGGCCGCCG
AACCACTAGTGCACTGCAGTACACGGTTTCCTTGAAATTTTTTTGATTCGGTAATCTCCGAACAGAAGGA
AGAACGAAGGAAGGAGCACAGACTTAGATTGGTATATATACGCATATGTAGTGTTGAAGAAACATGAAAT
TGCCCAGTATTCTTAACCCAACTGCACAGAACAAAAACGTGCAGGAAACGAAGATAAATCATGTCGAAAG
CTACATATAAGGAACGTGCTGCTACTCATCCTAGTCCTGTTGCTGCCAAGCTATTTAATATCATGCACGA
AAAGCAAACAAACTTGTGTGCTTCATTGGATGTTCGTACCACCAAGGAATTACTGGAGTTAGTTGAAGCA
TTAGGTCCCAAAATTTGTTTACTAAAAACACATGTGGATATCTTGACTGATTTTTCCATGGAGGGCACAG
TTAAGCCGCTAAAGGCATTATCCGCCAAGTACAATTTTTTACTCTTCGAGGACAGAAAATTTGCTGACAT
TGGTAATACAGTCAAATTGCAGTACTCTGCGGGTGTATACAGAATAGCAGAATGGGCAGACATTACGAAT
GCACACGGTGTGGTGGGCCCAGGTATTGTTAGCGGTTTGAAGCAGGCGGCAGAAGAAGTAACAAAGGAAC
CTAGAGGCCTTTTGATGTTAGCAGAATTGTCATGCAAGGGCTCCCTATCTACTGGAGAATATACTAAGGG
TACTGTTGACATTGCGAAGAGCGACAAAGATTTTGTTATCGGCTTTATTGCTCAAAGAGACATGGGTGGA
AGAGATGAAGGTTACGATTGGTTGATTATGACACCCGGTGTGGGTTTAGATGACAAGGGAGATGCATTGG
GTCAACAGTATAGAACCGTGGATGATGTGGTTTCTACAGGATCTGACATTATTATTGTTGGAAGAGGACT
ATTTGCAAAGGGAAGGGATGCTAAGGTAGAGGGTGAACGTTACAGAAAAGCAGGCTGGGAAGCATATTTG
AGAAGATGCGGCCAGCAAAACTAAAAAACTGTATTATAAGTAAATGCATGTATACTAAACTCACAAATTA
GAGCTTCAATTTAATTATATCAGTTATTACCCGAGTAACGAAGCATCTGTGCTTCATTTTGTAGAACAAA
AATGCAACGCGAGAGCGCTAATTTTTCAAACAAAGAATCTGAGCTGCATTTTTACAGAACAGAAATGCAA
CGCGAAAGCGCTATTTTACCAACGAAGAATCTGTGCTTCATTTTTGTAAAACAAAAATGCAACGCGAGAG
CGCTAATTTTTCAAACAAAGAATCTGAGCTGCATTTTTACAGAACAGAAATGCAACGCGAGAGCGCTATT
TTACCAACAAAGAATCTATACTTCTTTTTTGTTCTACAAAAATGCATCCCGAGAGCGCTATTTTTCTAAC
AAAGCATCTTAGATTACTTTTTTTCTCCTTTGTGCGCTCTATAATGCAGTCTCTTGATAACTTTTTGCAC
TGTAGGTCCGTTAAGGTTAGAAGAAGGCTACTTTGGTGTCTATTTTCTCTTCCATAAAAAAAGCCTGACT
CCACTTCCCGCGTTTACTGATTACTAGCGAAGCTGCGGGTGCATTTTTTCAAGATAAAGGCATCCCCGAT
TATATTCTATACCGATGTGGATTGCGCATACTTTGTGAACAGAAAGTGATAGCGTTGATGATTCTTCATT
GGTCAGAAAATTATGAACGGTTTCTTCTATTTTGTCTCTATATACTACGTATAGGAAATGTTTACATTTT
CGTATTGTTTTCGATTCACTCTATGAATAGTTCTTACTACAATTTTTTTGTCTAAAGAGTAATACTAGAG
ATAAACATAAAAAATGTAGAGGTCGAGTTTAGATGCAAGTTCAAGGAGCGAAAGGTGGATGGGTAGGTTA
TATAGGGATATAGCACAGAGATATATAGCAAAGAGATACTTTTGAGCAATGTTTGTGGAAGCGGTATTCG
CAATATTTTAGTAGCTCGTTACAGTCCGGTGCGTTTTTGGTTTTTTGAAAGTGCGTCATCAGAGCGCTTT
TGGTTTTCAAAAGCGCTCTGAAGTTCCTATACTTTCTAGCTAGAGAATAGGAACTTCCCGAGCGGCCGCG
TGTTACAAGCTTGACTCCAGCGTAACTGGACTGCAATCAACTCACTGGCTCACCTTCACGGGTGGGCCTT
TCTTCGGTAGAAAATCAAAGGATCTTCTTGAGATCCTTTTTTTCTGCGCGTAATCTGCTGCTTGCAAACA
AAAAAACCACCGCTACCAGCGGTGGTTTGTTTGCCGGATCAAGAGCTACCAACTCTTTTTCCGAGGTAAC
TGGCTTCAGCAGAGCGCAGATACCAAATACTGTTCTTCTAGTGTAGCCGTAGTTAGGCCACCACTTCAAG
AACTCTGTAGCACCGCCTACATACCTCGCTCTGCTAATCCTGTTACCAGTGGCTGCTGCCAGTGGCGATA
AGTCGTGTCTTACCGGGTTGGACTCAAGACGATAGTTACCGGATAAGGCGCAGCGGTCGGGCTGAACGGG
GGGTTCGTGCACACAGCCCAGCTTGGAGCGAACGACCTACACCGAACTGAGATACCTACAGCGTGAGCTA
TGAGAAAGCGCCACGCTTCCCGAAGGGAGAAAGGCGGACAGGTATCCGGTAAGCGGCAGGGTCGGAACAG
GAGAGCGCACGAGGGAGCTTCCAGGGGTAAACGCCTGGTATCTTTATAGTCCTGTCGGGTTTCGCCACCT
CTGACTTGAGCATCGATTTTTGTGATGCTCGTCAGGGGGGCGGAGCCTATGGAAAAACGCCAGCAACGCA
GAAAGGCCCACCCGAAGGTGAGCCAGGTGATTACATTTGGGCCCTCATCAGAGGTTTTCACCGTCATCAC
CGAAACGCGCGAGGCAGCTGCGGTAAAGCTCATCAGCGTGGTCGTGAAGCGATTCACAGATGTCTGCCTG
TTCATCCGCGTCCAGCTCGTTGAGTTTCTCCAGAAGCGTTAATGTCTGGCTTCTGATAAAGCGGGCCATG
TTAAGGGCGGTTTTTTCCTGTTTGGTCACTTACCAATGCTTAATCAGTGAGGCACCTATCTCAGCGATCT
GTCTATTTCGTTCATCCATAGTTGCCTGACTCCCCGTCGTGTAGATAACTACGATGCGGGAGGGCTTACC
ATCTGGCCCCAGTGCTGCAATGATACCGCGAGACCCACGCTCACCGGCTCCAGATTTATCAGCAATAAAC
CAGCCAGCCGGGAGGGCCGAGCGCAGAAGTGATCCTGCAACTTTATCCGCCTCCATCCAGTCTATTAATT
GTTGCCGGGAAGCTAGAGTAAGTAGTTCGCCAGTTAATAGTTTGCGCAACGTTGTTGCCATTGCTACAGG
CATCGTGGTGTCACGCTCGTCGTTTGGTATGGCTTCATTCAGCTCCGGTTCCCAACGATCAAGGCGAGTT
ACATGATCCCCCATGTTGTGCAAAAAAGCGGTTAGCTCCTTCGGTCCTCCGATCGTTGCCAGAAGTAAGT
TGGCCGCAGTGTTATCACTCATGGTTATGGCAGCACTGCATAATTCTCTTACTGTCATGCCATCCGTGAG
ATGCTTTTCTGTGACTGGTGAGTACTCAACCAAGTCATTCTGAGAATAGTGTATGCGGCGACCGAGTTGC
TCTTGCCCGGCGTCAATACGGGATAATACCGCGCCACATAGCAGAACTTTAAAAGTGCTCATCATTGGAA
AACGTTCTTCGGGGCGTAAACTCTCAAGGATCTTACCGCTGTTGAGATCCAGTTCGATGTAACCCACTCG
TGCACCCAACTGATCTTCAGCATCTTTTACTTTCACCAGCGTTTCTGGGTGAGCAAAAACAGGAAGGCAA
AATGCCGCAAAAAAGGGAATAAGGGCGACACGGAAATGTTGAATACTCATTTTAGCTTCCTTAGCTCCTG
AAAATCTCGATAACTCAAAAAATACGCCCGGTAGTGATCTTATTTCATTATGGTGAAAGTTGGAACCTCT
TACGTGCCGATCAAGTCAAAAGCCTCCGGTCGGAGGCTTTTGACTTTCTGCTATGGAGGTCAGGTATGAT
TTAAATGGTCAGTTAGA
