>Addgene plasmid #149120 | pGBW-m4046374 | addgene partial sequence | sequence record 298140 | Ginkgo NGS Result
GCGGCCGCTTGCTATATTGAAGTACGGATTAGAAGCCGCCGAGCGGGCGACAGCCCTCCGACGGAAGACT
CTCCTCCGTGCGTCCTCGTCTTCACCGGTCGCGTTCCTGAAACGCAGATGTGCCTCGCGCCGCACTGCTC
CGAACAATAAAGATTCTACAATACTAGCTTTTATGGTTATGAAGAGGAAAAATTGGCAGTAACCTGGCCC
CACAAACCTTCAAATTAACGAATCAAATTAACAACCATAGGATGATAATGCGATTAGTTTTTTAGCCTTA
TTTCTGGGGTAATTAATCAGCGAAGCGATGATTTTTGATCTATTAACAGATATATAAATGGAAAAGCTGC
ATAACCACTTTAACTAATACTTTCAACATTTTCAGTTTGTATTACTTCTTATTCAAATGTCATAAAAGTA
TCAACAAAAAATTGTTAATATACCTCTATACTTTAACGTCAAGGAGAAAAAACTATAATGGCCGAGAATG
TCACAGGCCTATTCAAGGATTGCTCGAAAGTGATCACCGGTTTACACCCTACGCAGGCTCCAACTCATTT
GTCCGTTGACACCAAGTTTAAGACTGAAGGATTGTGTGTTGACATACCAGGTATTCCCAAAGATATGACT
TACCGTAGGCTGATTTCTATGATGGGTTTCAAGATGAACTATCAAGTTAACGGTTACCCAAATATGTTTA
TCACCAGAGAAGAAGCTATTAGACACGTACGTGCATGGATCGGTTTCGATGTCGAAGGTTGTCATGCTAC
TAGAGAAGCGGTCGGTACAAACTTGCCATTACAACTTGGCTTTTCAACCGGTGTTAATTTGGTTGCTGTT
CCTACAGGGTATGTCGACACTCCAAACAACACGGATTTCTCTCGAGTGTCCGCCAAGCCACCACCTGGTG
ATCAATTCAAACACTTGATCCCGCTCATGTACAAGGGTTTGCCTTGGAACGTTGTCAGAATTAAAATAGT
ACAAATGTTATCTGATACTTTGAAGAATCTGAGTGACAGAGTTGTCTTCGTCCTTTGGGCTCACGGTTTT
GAGCTAACCAGCATGAAGTACTTTGTGAAGATTGGACCAGAACGGACTTGTTGCTTGTGTGACAGAAGAG
CCACTTGTTTCTCCACCGCTAGCGATACATATGCATGTTGGCATCATTCTATTGGTTTCGACTACGTTTA
CAACCCCTTTATGATCGACGTTCAACAGTGGGGTTTCACCGGTAATTTGCAATCGAACCACGACTTGTAT
TGTCAAGTTCACGGCAATGCTCACGTGGCTTCATGCGATGCTATTATGACAAGGTGTTTAGCCGTCCATG
AATGTTTCGTTAAAAGAGTAGACTGGACTATCGAATACCCAATTATCGGTGATGAACTCAAGATTAACGC
TGCCTGTAGAAAGGTCCAACATATGGTTGTAAAGGCAGCTCTATTAGCTGACAAATTTCCAGTTTTGCAC
GATATAGGGAATCCAAAGGCCATAAAGTGTGTTCCACAAGCTGACGTCGAATGGAAATTCTACGATGCGC
AACCCTGCTCTGATAAAGCTTATAAGATCGAGGAATTGTTTTACTCTTACGCTACCCACTCCGATAAGTT
CACTGACGGTGTGTGTCTTTTCTGGAACTGCAATGTTGATAGATATCCAGCAAACTCCATCGTTTGTAGA
TTCGACACGCGAGTCTTGAGCAACTTGAACTTACCAGGTTGTGATGGTGGTTCCTTGTACGTCAATAAAC
ATGCATTTCACACTCCCGCTTTCGACAAGTCTGCTTTTGTTAATTTAAAGCAATTGCCTTTTTTCTATTA
CTCTGATAGTCCATGCGAATCTCATGGTAAGCAAGTCGTTTCCGACATTGATTACGTACCACTGAAGTCA
GCCACCTGTATAACAAGATGTAACCTTGGAGGTGCTGTCTGCCGCCACCATGCTAACGAGTACAGACTAT
ACTTGGATGCCTATAACATGATGATTTCAGCCGGTTTCTCTTTATGGGTTTACAAGCAGTTTGACACTTA
CAACTTGTGGAACACCTTCACGCGTTTGCAACTCGTGCCGAGAGGTTCTCACCATCATCACCATCATTAA
ACAGGCCCCTTTTCCTTTGTCGATATCATGTAATTAGTTATGTCACGCTTACATTCACGCCCTCCTCCCA
CATCCGCTCTAACCGAAAAGGAAGGAGTTAGACAACCTGAAGTCTAGGTCCCTATTTATTTTTTTTAATA
GTTATTTCAAATTTTTCTTTTTTTTCTGTACAAAGCGGCCGCCGAACCACTAGTGCACTGCAGTACACGG
TTTCCTTGAAATTTTTTTGATTCGGTAATCTCCGAACAGAAGGAAGAACGAAGGAAGGAGCACAGACTTA
GATTGGTATATATACGCATATGTAGTGTTGAAGAAACATGAAATTGCCCAGTATTCTTAACCCAACTGCA
CAGAACAAAAACGTGCAGGAAACGAAGATAAATCATGTCGAAAGCTACATATAAGGAACGTGCTGCTACT
CATCCTAGTCCTGTTGCTGCCAAGCTATTTAATATCATGCACGAAAAGCAAACAAACTTGTGTGCTTCAT
TGGATGTTCGTACCACCAAGGAATTACTGGAGTTAGTTGAAGCATTAGGTCCCAAAATTTGTTTACTAAA
AACACATGTGGATATCTTGACTGATTTTTCCATGGAGGGCACAGTTAAGCCGCTAAAGGCATTATCCGCC
AAGTACAATTTTTTACTCTTCGAGGACAGAAAATTTGCTGACATTGGTAATACAGTCAAATTGCAGTACT
CTGCGGGTGTATACAGAATAGCAGAATGGGCAGACATTACGAATGCACACGGTGTGGTGGGCCCAGGTAT
TGTTAGCGGTTTGAAGCAGGCGGCAGAAGAAGTAACAAAGGAACCTAGAGGCCTTTTGATGTTAGCAGAA
TTGTCATGCAAGGGCTCCCTATCTACTGGAGAATATACTAAGGGTACTGTTGACATTGCGAAGAGCGACA
AAGATTTTGTTATCGGCTTTATTGCTCAAAGAGACATGGGTGGAAGAGATGAAGGTTACGATTGGTTGAT
TATGACACCCGGTGTGGGTTTAGATGACAAGGGAGATGCATTGGGTCAACAGTATAGAACCGTGGATGAT
GTGGTTTCTACAGGATCTGACATTATTATTGTTGGAAGAGGACTATTTGCAAAGGGAAGGGATGCTAAGG
TAGAGGGTGAACGTTACAGAAAAGCAGGCTGGGAAGCATATTTGAGAAGATGCGGCCAGCAAAACTAAAA
AACTGTATTATAAGTAAATGCATGTATACTAAACTCACAAATTAGAGCTTCAATTTAATTATATCAGTTA
TTACCCGAGTAACGAAGCATCTGTGCTTCATTTTGTAGAACAAAAATGCAACGCGAGAGCGCTAATTTTT
CAAACAAAGAATCTGAGCTGCATTTTTACAGAACAGAAATGCAACGCGAAAGCGCTATTTTACCAACGAA
GAATCTGTGCTTCATTTTTGTAAAACAAAAATGCAACGCGAGAGCGCTAATTTTTCAAACAAAGAATCTG
AGCTGCATTTTTACAGAACAGAAATGCAACGCGAGAGCGCTATTTTACCAACAAAGAATCTATACTTCTT
TTTTGTTCTACAAAAATGCATCCCGAGAGCGCTATTTTTCTAACAAAGCATCTTAGATTACTTTTTTTCT
CCTTTGTGCGCTCTATAATGCAGTCTCTTGATAACTTTTTGCACTGTAGGTCCGTTAAGGTTAGAAGAAG
GCTACTTTGGTGTCTATTTTCTCTTCCATAAAAAAAGCCTGACTCCACTTCCCGCGTTTACTGATTACTA
GCGAAGCTGCGGGTGCATTTTTTCAAGATAAAGGCATCCCCGATTATATTCTATACCGATGTGGATTGCG
CATACTTTGTGAACAGAAAGTGATAGCGTTGATGATTCTTCATTGGTCAGAAAATTATGAACGGTTTCTT
CTATTTTGTCTCTATATACTACGTATAGGAAATGTTTACATTTTCGTATTGTTTTCGATTCACTCTATGA
ATAGTTCTTACTACAATTTTTTTGTCTAAAGAGTAATACTAGAGATAAACATAAAAAATGTAGAGGTCGA
GTTTAGATGCAAGTTCAAGGAGCGAAAGGTGGATGGGTAGGTTATATAGGGATATAGCACAGAGATATAT
AGCAAAGAGATACTTTTGAGCAATGTTTGTGGAAGCGGTATTCGCAATATTTTAGTAGCTCGTTACAGTC
CGGTGCGTTTTTGGTTTTTTGAAAGTGCGTCATCAGAGCGCTTTTGGTTTTCAAAAGCGCTCTGAAGTTC
CTATACTTTCTAGCTAGAGAATAGGAACTTCCCGAGCGGCCGCGTGTTACAAGCTTGACTCCAGCGTAAC
TGGACTGCAATCAACTCACTGGCTCACCTTCACGGGTGGGCCTTTCTTCGGTAGAAAATCAAAGGATCTT
CTTGAGATCCTTTTTTTCTGCGCGTAATCTGCTGCTTGCAAACAAAAAAACCACCGCTACCAGCGGTGGT
TTGTTTGCCGGATCAAGAGCTACCAACTCTTTTTCCGAGGTAACTGGCTTCAGCAGAGCGCAGATACCAA
ATACTGTTCTTCTAGTGTAGCCGTAGTTAGGCCACCACTTCAAGAACTCTGTAGCACCGCCTACATACCT
CGCTCTGCTAATCCTGTTACCAGTGGCTGCTGCCAGTGGCGATAAGTCGTGTCTTACCGGGTTGGACTCA
AGACGATAGTTACCGGATAAGGCGCAGCGGTCGGGCTGAACGGGGGGTTCGTGCACACAGCCCAGCTTGG
AGCGAACGACCTACACCGAACTGAGATACCTACAGCGTGAGCTATGAGAAAGCGCCACGCTTCCCGAAGG
GAGAAAGGCGGACAGGTATCCGGTAAGCGGCAGGGTCGGAACAGGAGAGCGCACGAGGGAGCTTCCAGGG
GTAAACGCCTGGTATCTTTATAGTCCTGTCGGGTTTCGCCACCTCTGACTTGAGCATCGATTTTTGTGAT
GCTCGTCAGGGGGGCGGAGCCTATGGAAAAACGCCAGCAACGCAGAAAGGCCCACCCGAAGGTGAGCCAG
GTGATTACATTTGGGCCCTCATCAGAGGTTTTCACCGTCATCACCGAAACGCGCGAGGCAGCTGCGGTAA
AGCTCATCAGCGTGGTCGTGAAGCGATTCACAGATGTCTGCCTGTTCATCCGCGTCCAGCTCGTTGAGTT
TCTCCAGAAGCGTTAATGTCTGGCTTCTGATAAAGCGGGCCATGTTAAGGGCGGTTTTTTCCTGTTTGGT
CACTTACCAATGCTTAATCAGTGAGGCACCTATCTCAGCGATCTGTCTATTTCGTTCATCCATAGTTGCC
TGACTCCCCGTCGTGTAGATAACTACGATGCGGGAGGGCTTACCATCTGGCCCCAGTGCTGCAATGATAC
CGCGAGACCCACGCTCACCGGCTCCAGATTTATCAGCAATAAACCAGCCAGCCGGGAGGGCCGAGCGCAG
AAGTGATCCTGCAACTTTATCCGCCTCCATCCAGTCTATTAATTGTTGCCGGGAAGCTAGAGTAAGTAGT
TCGCCAGTTAATAGTTTGCGCAACGTTGTTGCCATTGCTACAGGCATCGTGGTGTCACGCTCGTCGTTTG
GTATGGCTTCATTCAGCTCCGGTTCCCAACGATCAAGGCGAGTTACATGATCCCCCATGTTGTGCAAAAA
AGCGGTTAGCTCCTTCGGTCCTCCGATCGTTGCCAGAAGTAAGTTGGCCGCAGTGTTATCACTCATGGTT
ATGGCAGCACTGCATAATTCTCTTACTGTCATGCCATCCGTGAGATGCTTTTCTGTGACTGGTGAGTACT
CAACCAAGTCATTCTGAGAATAGTGTATGCGGCGACCGAGTTGCTCTTGCCCGGCGTCAATACGGGATAA
TACCGCGCCACATAGCAGAACTTTAAAAGTGCTCATCATTGGAAAACGTTCTTCGGGGCGTAAACTCTCA
AGGATCTTACCGCTGTTGAGATCCAGTTCGATGTAACCCACTCGTGCACCCAACTGATCTTCAGCATCTT
TTACTTTCACCAGCGTTTCTGGGTGAGCAAAAACAGGAAGGCAAAATGCCGCAAAAAAGGGAATAAGGGC
GACACGGAAATGTTGAATACTCATTTTAGCTTCCTTAGCTCCTGAAAATCTCGATAACTCAAAAAATACG
CCCGGTAGTGATCNNATTTCATTATGGTGAAAGTTGGAACCTCTTACGTGCCGATCAAGTCAAAAGCCTC
CGGTCGGAGGCTTTTGACTTTCTGCTATGGAGGTCAGGTATGATTTAAATGGTCAGTTAGA
